Addgene plasmid #18824: TRPML1-MYC
Depositing lab: Craig Montell. Publication: Lysosomal localization of TRPML3 depends on TRPML2 and the mucolipidosis-associated protein TRPML1. Venkatachalam K, Hofmann T, Montell C. J Biol Chem. 2006 Jun 23. 281(25):17517-27. 10.1074/jbc.M600807200 PubMed 16606612.
Backbone
  Vector backbone: pcDNA3.1
  Backbone size w/o insert (bp): 5500
  Vector type: Mammalian Expression
Growth in bacteria
  Bacterial resistance: Ampicillin, 100 μg/mL
  Growth temperature: 37°C
  Growth strain: DH5alpha
  Copy number: High Copy
Gene/Insert
  Gene/Insert name: TRPML1 (alt name: Mucolipin-1)
  Species: H. sapiens (human)
  Insert size (bp): 1743
  GenBank ID: NM_020533
  Entrez Gene: MCOLN1 (a.k.a. LECD, MG-2, ML1, ML4, MLIV, MST080, MSTP080, TRP-ML1, TRPM-L1, TRPML1)
  Tag / fusion protein: Myc (C terminal on insert)
  Cloning method: Restriction Enzyme; 5′ cloning site HindIII (not destroyed); 3′ cloning site XhoI (not destroyed)
  Sequencing primers: 5′ T7; 3′ V5
Resource information
  A portion of this plasmid was derived from a plasmid made by: EST from Ivitrogen
Terms and licenses: Academic/Nonprofit Terms; Industry Terms: Not Available to Industry
How to cite: TRPML1-MYC was a gift from Craig Montell (Addgene plasmid # 18824 ; http://n2t.net/addgene:18824 ; RRID:Addgene_18824)
