[The description below was written by a language model from this plasmid's Addgene catalogue record and pLannotate feature annotations shown in this document.]
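Description:
TRPML1-MYC is a mammalian expression plasmid built on the pcDNA3.1 backbone that carries the human MCOLN1 coding sequence, which encodes TRPML1 (mucolipin-1), the TRP-family cation channel linked to mucolipidosis. The roughly 1.7 kb insert was cloned between HindIII and XhoI sites, both retained, and the catalogue entry states that it carries a Myc epitope at its C terminus. The feature table does not annotate the tag separately; it shows only the MCOLN1 open reading frame followed by a short unannotated stretch before the terminator, where the tag presumably lies. Transcription is driven by the human cytomegalovirus immediate-early enhancer and promoter and is terminated by the bovine growth hormone polyadenylation signal. A T7 promoter sits just upstream of the insert, where it serves as a sequencing primer site and could support in vitro transcription.

In bacteria, the plasmid is maintained at high copy through a ColE1/pUC-type origin and is selected with ampicillin via the β-lactamase gene. An f1 origin is also present for single-stranded DNA production. For mammalian cells, an SV40 early promoter drives a neomycin phosphotransferase gene ending in an SV40 polyadenylation signal, which would permit G418 selection of stable transfectants. Several small annotated fragments (HIV-1 LTR, ble, lacI and bom pieces, and lac promoter/operator elements) are most likely backbone remnants or short similarity hits rather than functional parts. The associated study examined lysosomal localization of TRPML family members, so the construct is suited to expressing epitope-tagged TRPML1 in cultured cells for detection by immunofluorescence, immunoblotting or co-immunoprecipitation with anti-Myc antibodies.
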