Features (pLannotate 1.2.2; 20 found; start..end, strand, type, name):
      1..380     +  enhancer       CMV enhancer: human cytomegalovirus immediate early enhancer
    381..584     +  promoter       CMV promoter: human cytomegalovirus (CMV) immediate early promoter
    580..613     +  LTR            5' LTR (truncated) (fragment): truncated 5' long terminal repeat (LTR) from HIV-1
    629..647     +  promoter       T7 promoter: promoter for bacteriophage T7 RNA polymerase
    693..2432    +  CDS            MCOLN1 (sequence withheld): MCLN1_HUMAN - Also known as ML4, TRPML1 From Homo sapiens (Human).
   2506..2730    +  polyA_signal   bGH poly(A) signal: bovine growth hormone polyadenylation signal
   2734..2755    +  promoter       SV40 promoter (fragment): SV40 enhancer and early promoter
   2776..3204    +  rep_origin     f1 ori (sequence partly withheld): f1 bacteriophage origin of replication; arrow indicates direction of (+) strand synthesis
   3218..3547    +  promoter       SV40 promoter: SV40 enhancer and early promoter
   3614..4405    +  CDS            neo: KKA2_KLEPN - Also known as kan, nptII. Experimental evidence at protein level: Swiss-Prot protein existence level 1. Resistance to kanamycin, neomycin, paromomycin, ribostamycin, butirosin and gentamicin B. From Klebsiella pneumoniae.
   4429..4587    +  CDS            ble (fragment): BLE_KLEPN - Experimental evidence at protein level: Swiss-Prot protein existence level 1. Binding protein with a strong affinity to the bleomycin family of antibiotics. Binds to CL990; an antimitotic-antibiotic compound. From Klebsiella pneumoniae.
   4582..4703    +  polyA_signal   SV40 poly(A) signal: SV40 polyadenylation signal
   4776..4792    -  protein_bind   lac operator: The lac repressor binds to the lac operator to inhibit transcription in E. coli. This inhibition can be relieved by adding lactose or isopropyl-β-D-thiogalactopyranoside (IPTG). lac repressor encoded by lacI
   4800..4830    -  promoter       lac promoter: promoter for the E. coli lac operon
   4845..4866    -  protein_bind   CAP binding site: CAP binding activates transcription in the presence of cAMP. E. coli catabolite activator protein
   4879..4971    -  CDS            lacI (fragment): lac repressor; lacI; The lac repressor binds to the lac operator to inhibit transcription in E. coli. This inhibition can be relieved by adding lactose or isopropyl-β-D-thiogalactopyranoside (IPTG).
   5154..5742    -  rep_origin     ori: high-copy-number ColE1/pMB1/pBR322/pUC origin of replication
   5913..6773    -  CDS            AmpR: β-lactamase; bla; confers resistance to ampicillin, carbenicillin, and related antibiotics
   6774..6878    -  promoter       AmpR promoter: bla
   6937..6989    -  misc_feature   bom (fragment): basis of mobility region from pBR322
>Addgene plasmid #18824 | TRPML1-MYC | addgene full sequence | sequence record 313779 | Addgene NGS Result
GACATTGATTATTGACTAGTTATTAATAGTAATCAATTACGGGGTCATTAGTTCATAGCCCATATATGGA
GTTCCGCGTTACATAACTTACGGTAAATGGCCCGCCTGGCTGACCGCCCAACGACCCCCGCCCATTGACG
TCAATAATGACGTATGTTCCCATAGTAACGCCAATAGGGACTTTCCATTGACGTCAATGGGTGGAGTATT
TACGGTAAACTGCCCACTTGGCAGTACATCAAGTGTATCATATGCCAAGTACGCCCCCTATTGACGTCAA
TGACGGTAAATGGCCCGCCTGGCATTATGCCCAGTACATGACCTTATGGGACTTTCCTACTTGGCAGTAC
ATCTACGTATTAGTCATCGCTATTACCATGGTGATGCGGTTTTGGCAGTACATCAATGGGCGTGGATAGC
GGTTTGACTCACGGGGATTTCCAAGTCTCCACCCCATTGACGTCAATGGGAGTTTGTTTTGGCACCAAAA
TCAACGGGACTTTCCAAAATGTCGTAACAACTCCGCCCCATTGACGCAAATGGGCGGTAGGCGTGTACGG
TGGGAGGTCTATATAAGCAGAGCTCTCTGGCTAACTAGAGAACCCACTGCTTACTGGCTTATCGAAATTA
ATACGACTCACTATAGGGAGACCCAAGCTGGCTAGCGTTTAAACTTAAGCTTACCAGCCACC
[1740 nt withheld, positions 693-2432]
GAACAAAAATTAATAAGTGAAGAAGATTTACTCGAGTCTAGAGGGCCCGTTTAAACCCGCTGATCAGCCT
CGACTGTGCCTTCTAGTTGCCAGCCATCTGTTGTTTGCCCCTCCCCCGTGCCTTCCTTGACCCTGGAAGG
TGCCACTCCCACTGTCCTTTCCTAATAAAATGAGGAAATTGCATCGCATTGTCTGAGTAGGTGTCATTCT
ATTCTGGGGGGTGGGGTGGGGCAGGACAGCAAGGGGGAGGATTGGGAAGACAATAGCAGGCATGCTGGGG
ATGCGGTGGGCTCTATGGCTTCTGAGGCGGAAAGAACCAGCTGGGGCTCTAGGGGGTATCCCC
[124 nt withheld, positions 2776-2899]
C
[91 nt withheld, positions 2901-2991]
A
[49 nt withheld, positions 2993-3041]
CCTTTGACGTTGGAGTCCACGTTCTTT
[37 nt withheld, positions 3069-3105]
ACCCTATCTCGGTCTATTCTTTTGATTTATAAGGGATTTTGCCGATTTCGGCCTATTGGTTAAAAAATGA
GCTGATTTAACAAAAATTTAACGCGAATTAATTCTGTGGAATGTGTGTCAGTTAGGGTGTGGAAAGTCCC
CAGGCTCCCCAGCAGGCAGAAGTATGCAAAGCATGCATCTCAATTAGTCAGCAACCAGGTGTGGAAAGTC
CCCAGGCTCCCCAGCAGGCAGAAGTATGCAAAGCATGCATCTCAATTAGTCAGCAACCATAGTCCCGCCC
CTAACTCCGCCCATCCCGCCCCTAACTCCGCCCAGTTCCGCCCATTCTCCGCCCCATGGCTGACTAATTT
TTTTTATTTATGCAGAGGCCGAGGCCGCCTCTGCCTCTGAGCTATTCCAGAAGTAGTGAGGAGGCTTTTT
TGGAGGCCTAGGCTTTTGCAAAAAGCTCCCGGGAGCTTGTATATCCATTTTCGGATCTGATCAAGAGACA
GGATGAGGATCGTTTCGCATGATTGAACAAGATGGATTGCACGCAGGTTCTCCGGCCGCTTGGGTGGAGA
GGCTATTCGGCTATGACTGGGCACAACAGACAATCGGCTGCTCTGATGCCGCCGTGTTCCGGCTGTCAGC
GCAGGGGCGCCCGGTTCTTTTTGTCAAGACCGACCTGTCCGGTGCCCTGAATGAACTGCAGGACGAGGCA
GCGCGGCTATCGTGGCTGGCCACGACGGGCGTTCCTTGCGCAGCTGTGCTCGACGTTGTCACTGAAGCGG
GAAGGGACTGGCTGCTATTGGGCGAAGTGCCGGGGCAGGATCTCCTGTCATCTCACCTTGCTCCTGCCGA
GAAAGTATCCATCATGGCTGATGCAATGCGGCGGCTGCATACGCTTGATCCGGCTACCTGCCCATTCGAC
CACCAAGCGAAACATCGCATCGAGCGAGCACGTACTCGGATGGAAGCCGGTCTTGTCGATCAGGATGATC
TGGACGAAGAGCATCAGGGGCTCGCGCCAGCCGAACTGTTCGCCAGGCTCAAGGCGCGCATGCCCGACGG
CGAGGATCTCGTCGTGACCCATGGCGATGCCTGCTTGCCGAATATCATGGTGGAAAATGGCCGCTTTTCT
GGATTCATCGACTGTGGCCGGCTGGGTGTGGCGGACCGCTATCAGGACATAGCGTTGGCTACCCGTGATA
TTGCTGAAGAGCTTGGCGGCGAATGGGCTGACCGCTTCCTCGTGCTTTACGGTATCGCCGCTCCCGATTC
GCAGCGCATCGCCTTCTATCGCCTTCTTGACGAGTTCTTCTGAGCGGGACTCTGGGGTTCGAAATGACCG
ACCAAGCGACGCCCAACCTGCCATCACGAGATTTCGATTCCACCGCCGCCTTCTATGAAAGGTTGGGCTT
CGGAATCGTTTTCCGGGACGCCGGCTGGATGATCCTCCAGCGCGGGGATCTCATGCTGGAGTTCTTCGCC
CACCCCAACTTGTTTATTGCAGCTTATAATGGTTACAAATAAAGCAATAGCATCACAAATTTCACAAATA
AAGCATTTTTTTCACTGCATTCTAGTTGTGGTTTGTCCAAACTCATCAATGTATCTTATCATGTCTGTAT
ACCGTCGACCTCTAGCTAGAGCTTGGCGTAATCATGGTCATAGCTGTTTCCTGTGTGAAATTGTTATCCG
CTCACAATTCCACACAACATACGAGCCGGAAGCATAAAGTGTAAAGCCTGGGGTGCCTAATGAGTGAGCT
AACTCACATTAATTGCGTTGCGCTCACTGCCCGCTTTCCAGTCGGGAAACCTGTCGTGCCAGCTGCATTA
ATGAATCGGCCAACGCGCGGGGAGAGGCGGTTTGCGTATTGGGCGCTCTTCCGCTTCCTCGCTCACTGAC
TCGCTGCGCTCGGTCGTTCGGCTGCGGCGAGCGGTATCAGCTCACTCAAAGGCGGTAATACGGTTATCCA
CAGAATCAGGGGATAACGCAGGAAAGAACATGTGAGCAAAAGGCCAGCAAAAGGCCAGGAACCGTAAAAA
GGCCGCGTTGCTGGCGTTTTTCCATAGGCTCCGCCCCCCTGACGAGCATCACAAAAATCGACGCTCAAGT
CAGAGGTGGCGAAACCCGACAGGACTATAAAGATACCAGGCGTTTCCCCCTGGAAGCTCCCTCGTGCGCT
CTCCTGTTCCGACCCTGCCGCTTACCGGATACCTGTCCGCCTTTCTCCCTTCGGGAAGCGTGGCGCTTTC
TCATAGCTCACGCTGTAGGTATCTCAGTTCGGTGTAGGTCGTTCGCTCCAAGCTGGGCTGTGTGCACGAA
CCCCCCGTTCAGCCCGACCGCTGCGCCTTATCCGGTAACTATCGTCTTGAGTCCAACCCGGTAAGACACG
ACTTATCGCCACTGGCAGCAGCCACTGGTAACAGGATTAGCAGAGCGAGGTATGTAGGCGGTGCTACAGA
GTTCTTGAAGTGGTGGCCTAACTACGGCTACACTAGAAGAACAGTATTTGGTATCTGCGCTCTGCTGAAG
CCAGTTACCTTCGGAAAAAGAGTTGGTAGCTCTTGATCCGGCAAACAAACCACCGCTGGTAGCGGTGGTT
TTTTTGTTTGCAAGCAGCAGATTACGCGCAGAAAAAAAGGATCTCAAGAAGATCCTTTGATCTTTTCTAC
GGGGTCTGACGCTCAGTGGAACGAAAACTCACGTTAAGGGATTTTGGTCATGAGATTATCAAAAAGGATC
TTCACCTAGATCCTTTTAAATTAAAAATGAAGTTTTAAATCAATCTAAAGTATATATGAGTAAACTTGGT
CTGACAGTTACCAATGCTTAATCAGTGAGGCACCTATCTCAGCGATCTGTCTATTTCGTTCATCCATAGT
TGCCTGACTCCCCGTCGTGTAGATAACTACGATACGGGAGGGCTTACCATCTGGCCCCAGTGCTGCAATG
ATACCGCGAGACCCACGCTCACCGGCTCCAGATTTATCAGCAATAAACCAGCCAGCCGGAAGGGCCGAGC
GCAGAAGTGGTCCTGCAACTTTATCCGCCTCCATCCAGTCTATTAATTGTTGCCGGGAAGCTAGAGTAAG
TAGTTCGCCAGTTAATAGTTTGCGCAACGTTGTTGCCATTGCTACAGGCATCGTGGTGTCACGCTCGTCG
TTTGGTATGGCTTCATTCAGCTCCGGTTCCCAACGATCAAGGCGAGTTACATGATCCCCCATGTTGTGCA
AAAAAGCGGTTAGCTCCTTCGGTCCTCCGATCGTTGTCAGAAGTAAGTTGGCCGCAGTGTTATCACTCAT
GGTTATGGCAGCACTGCATAATTCTCTTACTGTCATGCCATCCGTAAGATGCTTTTCTGTGACTGGTGAG
TACTCAACCAAGTCATTCTGAGAATAGTGTATGCGGCGACCGAGTTGCTCTTGCCCGGCGTCAATACGGG
ATAATACCGCGCCACATAGCAGAACTTTAAAAGTGCTCATCATTGGAAAACGTTCTTCGGGGCGAAAACT
CTCAAGGATCTTACCGCTGTTGAGATCCAGTTCGATGTAACCCACTCGTGCACCCAACTGATCTTCAGCA
TCTTTTACTTTCACCAGCGTTTCTGGGTGAGCAAAAACAGGAAGGCAAAATGCCGCAAAAAAGGGAATAA
GGGCGACACGGAAATGTTGAATACTCATACTCTTCCTTTTTCAATATTATTGAAGCATTTATCAGGGTTA
TTGTCTCATGAGCGGATACATATTTGAATGTATTTAGAAAAATAAACAAATAGGGGTTCCGCGCACATTT
CCCCGAAAAGTGCCACCTGACGTCGACGGATCGGGAGATCTCCCGATCCCCTATGGTGCACTCTCAGTAC
AATCTGCTCTGATGCCGCATAGTTAAGCCAGTATCTGCTCCCTGCTTGTGTGTTGGAGGTCGCTGAGTAG
TGCGCGAGCAAAATTTAAGCTACAACAAGGCAAGGCTTGACCGACAATTGCATGAAGAATCTGCTTAGGG
TTAGGCGTTTTGCGCTGCTTCGCGATGTACGGGCCAGATATACGCGTT
