>Addgene plasmid #18824 | TRPML1-MYC | addgene partial sequence | sequence record 24714 | BGHrev
TCTGACTCGAGTAATCTTCTTCACTTATTAATTTTTGTTC
[624 nt withheld, positions 41-664]
TTCCNTGATGGTGCCCGAGATGGTGAGCACATCGCTGGTGACNAGCAGGATGTACNACCCATTGACAATT
TCCAGCCGCTCCCACAGGCTGATGACCCGTCCCGCTGCCCCCACATN
